Addgene plasmid #103904: INADL_PDZ_4
Purpose: Protein expression and purification of INADL PDZ4 domain
Depositing lab: Sachdev Sidhu. Depositing organization: University of Toronto. Publication: A specificity map for the PDZ domain family. Tonikian R, Zhang Y, Sazinsky SL, Currell B, Yeh JH, Reva B, Held HA, Appleton BA, Evangelista M, Wu Y, Xin X, Chan AC, Seshagiri S, Lasky LA, Sander C, Boone C, Bader GD, Sidhu SS. PLoS Biol. 2008 Sep 30;6(9):e239. doi: 10.1371/journal.pbio.0060239. PubMed 18828675.
Backbone
  Vector backbone: pGEX-6P-1
  Backbone size w/o insert (bp): 4984
  Vector type: Bacterial Expression
Growth in bacteria
  Bacterial resistance: Ampicillin, 100 μg/mL
  Growth temperature: 37°C
  Growth strain: DH5alpha
  Copy number: Unknown
Gene/Insert
  Gene/Insert name: INADL (alt name: INADL PDZ4)
  Species: H. sapiens (human)
  Entrez Gene: PATJ (a.k.a. Cipp, INADL, InaD-like, hINADL)
  Promoter: tac
  Tag / fusion protein: GST (N terminal on backbone)
  Cloning method: Restriction Enzyme; 5′ cloning site unknown (unknown if destroyed); 3′ cloning site unknown (unknown if destroyed)
  Sequencing primers: 5′ pGEX Fwd
Terms and licenses: Academic/Nonprofit Terms; Industry Terms: Not Available to Industry
How to cite: INADL_PDZ_4 was a gift from Sachdev Sidhu (Addgene plasmid # 103904 ; http://n2t.net/addgene:103904 ; RRID:Addgene_103904)
