[The description below was written by a language model from this plasmid's Addgene catalogue record and pLannotate feature annotations shown in this document.]
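Description:
INADL_PDZ_4 is a bacterial expression plasmid built on the pGEX-6P-1 backbone for producing the fourth PDZ domain of human INADL (official gene symbol PATJ, also known as Cipp or InaD-like) as a GST fusion protein in E. coli. The sequenced record is about 5.3 kb. It replicates through a ColE1/pMB1-type origin and is selected with ampicillin via the β-lactamase gene under its own promoter. Short remnants of the pBR322 rop and bom regions are annotated, and the catalogue lists the copy number as unknown.

The expression cassette begins with the tac promoter, a strong trp/lac hybrid, followed by a lac operator. The plasmid also carries lacI with its own promoter, so the repressor supplied in cis keeps transcription off until it is relieved by IPTG. Downstream lies the Schistosoma japonicum glutathione S-transferase coding sequence, followed directly by a PATJ fragment of roughly 390 bp, giving an N-terminal GST tag on the PDZ domain. The annotated GST and PATJ features abut, with a few bases of overlap, and no protease cleavage site is annotated between them, although pGEX-6P vectors normally carry a PreScission site in this linker; the restriction sites used for cloning are not recorded. A lac promoter/operator, a lacZα fragment and a small E. coli yciV fragment are backbone leftovers with no evident role in expression.

The stated purpose is expression and purification of the isolated domain. The GST moiety allows affinity capture on glutathione resin, yielding material suited to binding studies such as profiling the peptide-ligand specificity of PDZ domains.
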