Features (pLannotate 1.2.2; 17 found; start..end, strand, type, name):
      1..29      +  promoter       tac promoter: strong E. coli promoter; hybrid between the trp and lac UV5 promoters
     37..53      +  protein_bind   lac operator: The lac repressor binds to the lac operator to inhibit transcription in E. coli. This inhibition can be relieved by adding lactose or isopropyl-β-D-thiogalactopyranoside (IPTG). lac repressor encoded by lacI
     76..729     +  CDS            GST26_SCHJA: Experimental evidence at protein level: Swiss-Prot protein existence level 1. GST isoenzymes appear to play a central role in the parasite detoxification system. Other functions are also suspected including a role in increasing the solubility of haematin in the parasite gut. From Schistosoma japonicum (Blood fluke).
    724..1110    +  CDS            PATJ (fragment): INADL_HUMAN - Also known as CIPP From Homo sapiens (Human).
   1151..1190    +  CDS            rop (fragment): Rop protein, which maintains plasmids at low copy number; rop
   1292..1332    +  misc_feature   bom (fragment): basis of mobility region from pBR322
   1437..1541    +  promoter       AmpR promoter: bla
   1542..2402    +  CDS            AmpR: β-lactamase; bla; confers resistance to ampicillin, carbenicillin, and related antibiotics
   2573..3161    +  rep_origin     ori: high-copy-number ColE1/pMB1/pBR322/pUC origin of replication
   3347..3398    -  misc_feature   bom (fragment): basis of mobility region from pBR322
   3405..3482    +  promoter       lacI promoter: lacI
   3483..4565    +  CDS            lacI: lac repressor; lacI; The lac repressor binds to the lac operator to inhibit transcription in E. coli. This inhibition can be relieved by adding lactose or isopropyl-β-D-thiogalactopyranoside (IPTG).
   4578..4599    +  protein_bind   CAP binding site: CAP binding activates transcription in the presence of cAMP. E. coli catabolite activator protein
   4614..4644    +  promoter       lac promoter: promoter for the E. coli lac operon
   4652..4668    +  protein_bind   lac operator: The lac repressor binds to the lac operator to inhibit transcription in E. coli. This inhibition can be relieved by adding lactose or isopropyl-β-D-thiogalactopyranoside (IPTG). lac repressor encoded by lacI
   4688..4861    +  CDS            lacZα: LacZα fragment of β-galactosidase; lacZ fragment
   5125..5241    -  CDS            yciV (fragment): RNAAM_ECOLI - Also known as trpH From Escherichia coli (strain K12).
>Addgene plasmid #103904 | INADL_PDZ_4 | addgene full sequence | sequence record 199864 | Addgene NGS Result
TTGACAATTAATCATCGGCTCGTATAATGTGTGGAATTGTGAGCGGATAACAATTTCACACAGGAAACAG
TATTCATGTCCCCTATACTAGGTTATTGGAAAATTAAGGGCCTTGTGCAACCCACTCGACTTCTTTTGGA
ATATCTTGAAGAAAAATATGAAGAGCATTTGTATGAGCGCGATGAAGGTGATAAATGGCGAAACAAAAAG
TTTGAATTGGGTTTGGAGTTTCCCAATCTTCCTTATTATATTGATGGTGATGTTAAATTAACACAGTCTA
TGGCCATCATACGTTATATAGCTGACAAGCACAACATGTTGGGTGGTTGTCCAAAAGAGCGTGCAGAGAT
TTCAATGCTTGAAGGAGCGGTTTTGGATATTAGATACGGTGTTTCGAGAATTGCATATAGTAAAGACTTT
GAAACTCTCAAAGTTGATTTTCTTAGCAAGCTACCTGAAATGCTGAAAATGTTCGAAGATCGTTTATGTC
ATAAAACATATTTAAATGGTGATCATGTAACCCATCCTGACTTCATGTTGTATGACGCTCTTGATGTTGT
TTTATACATGGACCCAATGTGCCTGGATGCGTTCCCAAAATTAGTTTGTTTTAAAAAACGTATTGAAGCT
ATCCCACAAATTGATAAGTACTTGAAATCCAGCAAGTATATAGCATGGCCTTTGCAGGGCTGGCAAGCCA
CGTTTGGTGGTGGCGACCATCCTCCAAAATCGGATCTGGAAGTTCTGTTCCAGGGGCCCCTGGGATCCAT
GGTTGCTACTTTGGACACACAGATTGCAGATGATGCTGAGTTACAGAAATATTCAAAGCTGCTGCCTATT
CACACTCTGAGGCTTGGTGTGGAAGTGGATTCCTTTGATGGGCACCATTATATTTCTTCAATTGTTTCTG
GTGGTCCTGTTGATACATTGGGTCTCCTACAGCCAGAAGATGAGCTGCTTGAGGTCAATGGCATGCAGCT
TTATGGAAAATCTCGCCGAGAAGCAGTCTCCTTTCTTAAAGAAGTGCCACCCCCTTTTACTTTGGTTTGC
TGTCGGAGGTTGTTTGATGATGAAGCTTCTGTAGATGAACCAAGGCGCACTGAAACCTCTTGAGTCGACT
CGAGCGGCCGCATCGTGACTGACTGACGATCTGCCTCGCGCGTTTCGGTGATGACGGTGAAAACCTCTGA
CACATGCAGCTCCCGGAGACGGTCACAGCTTGTCTGTAAGCGGATGCCGGGAGCAGACAAGCCCGTCAGG
GCGCGTCAGCGGGTGTTGGCGGGTGTCGGGGCGCAGCCATGACCCAGTCACGTAGCGATAGCGGAGTGTA
TAATTCTTGAAGACGAAAGGGCCTCGTGATACGCCTATTTTTATAGGTTAATGTCATGATAATAATGGTT
TCTTAGACGTCAGGTGGCACTTTTCGGGGAAATGTGCGCGGAACCCCTATTTGTTTATTTTTCTAAATAC
ATTCAAATATGTATCCGCTCATGAGACAATAACCCTGATAAATGCTTCAATAATATTGAAAAAGGAAGAG
TATGAGTATTCAACATTTCCGTGTCGCCCTTATTCCCTTTTTTGCGGCATTTTGCCTTCCTGTTTTTGCT
CACCCAGAAACGCTGGTGAAAGTAAAAGATGCTGAAGATCAGTTGGGTGCACGAGTGGGTTACATCGAAC
TGGATCTCAACAGCGGTAAGATCCTTGAGAGTTTTCGCCCCGAAGAACGTTTTCCAATGATGAGCACTTT
TAAAGTTCTGCTATGTGGCGCGGTATTATCCCGTGTTGACGCCGGGCAAGAGCAACTCGGTCGCCGCATA
CACTATTCTCAGAATGACTTGGTTGAGTACTCACCAGTCACAGAAAAGCATCTTACGGATGGCATGACAG
TAAGAGAATTATGCAGTGCTGCCATAACCATGAGTGATAACACTGCGGCCAACTTACTTCTGACAACGAT
CGGAGGACCGAAGGAGCTAACCGCTTTTTTGCACAACATGGGGGATCATGTAACTCGCCTTGATCGTTGG
GAACCGGAGCTGAATGAAGCCATACCAAACGACGAGCGTGACACCACGATGCCTGCAGCAATGGCAACAA
CGTTGCGCAAACTATTAACTGGCGAACTACTTACTCTAGCTTCCCGGCAACAATTAATAGACTGGATGGA
GGCGGATAAAGTTGCAGGACCACTTCTGCGCTCGGCCCTTCCGGCTGGCTGGTTTATTGCTGATAAATCT
GGAGCCGGTGAGCGTGGGTCTCGCGGTATCATTGCAGCACTGGGGCCAGATGGTAAGCCCTCCCGTATCG
TAGTTATCTACACGACGGGGAGTCAGGCAACTATGGATGAACGAAATAGACAGATCGCTGAGATAGGTGC
CTCACTGATTAAGCATTGGTAACTGTCAGACCAAGTTTACTCATATATACTTTAGATTGATTTAAAACTT
CATTTTTAATTTAAAAGGATCTAGGTGAAGATCCTTTTTGATAATCTCATGACCAAAATCCCTTAACGTG
AGTTTTCGTTCCACTGAGCGTCAGACCCCGTAGAAAAGATCAAAGGATCTTCTTGAGATCCTTTTTTTCT
GCGCGTAATCTGCTGCTTGCAAACAAAAAAACCACCGCTACCAGCGGTGGTTTGTTTGCCGGATCAAGAG
CTACCAACTCTTTTTCCGAAGGTAACTGGCTTCAGCAGAGCGCAGATACCAAATACTGTCCTTCTAGTGT
AGCCGTAGTTAGGCCACCACTTCAAGAACTCTGTAGCACCGCCTACATACCTCGCTCTGCTAATCCTGTT
ACCAGTGGCTGCTGCCAGTGGCGATAAGTCGTGTCTTACCGGGTTGGACTCAAGACGATAGTTACCGGAT
AAGGCGCAGCGGTCGGGCTGAACGGGGGGTTCGTGCACACAGCCCAGCTTGGAGCGAACGACCTACACCG
AACTGAGATACCTACAGCGTGAGCTATGAGAAAGCGCCACGCTTCCCGAAGGGAGAAAGGCGGACAGGTA
TCCGGTAAGCGGCAGGGTCGGAACAGGAGAGCGCACGAGGGAGCTTCCAGGGGGAAACGCCTGGTATCTT
TATAGTCCTGTCGGGTTTCGCCACCTCTGACTTGAGCGTCGATTTTTGTGATGCTCGTCAGGGGGGCGGA
GCCTATGGAAAAACGCCAGCAACGCGGCCTTTTTACGGTTCCTGGCCTTTTGCTGGCCTTTTGCTCACAT
GTTCTTTCCTGCGTTATCCCCTGATTCTGTGGATAACCGTATTACCGCCTTTGAGTGAGCTGATACCGCT
CGCCGCAGCCGAACGACCGAGCGCAGCGAGTCAGTGAGCGAGGAAGCGGAAGAGCGCCTGATGCGGTATT
TTCTCCTTACGCATCTGTGCGGTATTTCACACCGCATAAATTCCGACACCATCGAATGGCGCAAAACCTT
TCGCGGTATGGCATGATAGCGCCCGGAAGAGAGTCAATTCAGGGTGGTGAATGTGAAACCAGTAACGTTA
TACGATGTCGCAGAGTATGCCGGTGTCTCTTATCAGACCGTTTCCCGCGTGGTGAACCAGGCCAGCCACG
TTTCTGCGAAAACGCGGGAAAAAGTGGAAGCGGCGATGGCGGAGCTGAATTACATTCCCAACCGCGTGGC
ACAACAACTGGCGGGCAAACAGTCGTTGCTGATTGGCGTTGCCACCTCCAGTCTGGCCCTGCACGCGCCG
TCGCAAATTGTCGCGGCGATTAAATCTCGCGCCGATCAACTGGGTGCCAGCGTGGTGGTGTCGATGGTAG
AACGAAGCGGCGTCGAAGCCTGTAAAGCGGCGGTGCACAATCTTCTCGCGCAACGCGTCAGTGGGCTGAT
CATTAACTATCCGCTGGATGACCAGGATGCCATTGCTGTGGAAGCTGCCTGCACTAATGTTCCGGCGTTA
TTTCTTGATGTCTCTGACCAGACACCCATCAACAGTATTATTTTCTCCCATGAAGACGGTACGCGACTGG
GCGTGGAGCATCTGGTCGCATTGGGTCACCAGCAAATCGCGCTGTTAGCGGGCCCATTAAGTTCTGTCTC
GGCGCGTCTGCGTCTGGCTGGCTGGCATAAATATCTCACTCGCAATCAAATTCAGCCGATAGCGGAACGG
GAAGGCGACTGGAGTGCCATGTCCGGTTTTCAACAAACCATGCAAATGCTGAATGAGGGCATCGTTCCCA
CTGCGATGCTGGTTGCCAACGATCAGATGGCGCTGGGCGCAATGCGCGCCATTACCGAGTCCGGGCTGCG
CGTTGGTGCGGATATCTCGGTAGTGGGATACGACGATACCGAAGACAGCTCATGTTATATCCCGCCGTTA
ACCACCATCAAACAGGATTTTCGCCTGCTGGGGCAAACCAGCGTGGACCGCTTGCTGCAACTCTCTCAGG
GCCAGGCGGTGAAGGGCAATCAGCTGTTGCCCGTCTCACTGGTGAAAAGAAAAACCACGCTAGCGCCCAA
TACGCAAACCGCCTCTCCCCGCGCGTTGGCCGATTCATTAATGCAGCTGGCACGACAGGTTTCCCGACTG
GAAAGCGGGCAGTGAGCGCAACGCAATTAATGTAAGTTAGCTCACTCATTAGGCACCCCAGGCTTTACAC
TTTATGCTTCCGGCTCGTATGTTGTGTGGAATTGTGAGCGGATAACAATTTCACACAGGAAACAGCTATG
ACCATGATTACGGATTCACTGGCCGTCGTTTTACAACGTCGTGACTGGGAAAACCCTGGCGTTACCCAAC
TTAATCGCCTTGCAGCACATCCCCCTTTCGCCAGCTGGCGTAATAGCGAAGAGGCCCGCACCGATCGCCC
TTCCCAACAGTTGCGCAGCCTGAATGGCGAATGGCGCTTTGCCTGGTTTCCGGCACCAGAAGCGGTGCCG
GAAAGCTGGCTGGAGTGCGATCTTCCTGAGGCCGATACTGTCGTCGTCCCCTCAAACTGGCAGATGCACG
GTTACGATGCGCCCATCTACACCAACGTGACCTATCCCATTACGGTCAATCCGCCGTTTGTTCCCACGGA
GAATCCGACGGGTTGTTACTCGCTCACATTTAATGTTGATGAAAGCTGGCTACAGGAAGGCCAGACGCGA
ATTATTTTTGATGGCGTTGGAATTAGCTTATCGACTGCACGGTGCACCAATGCTTCTGGCGTCAGGCAGC
CATCGGAAGCTGTGGTATGGCTGTGCAGGTCGTAAATCACTGCATAATTCGTGTCGCTCAAGGCGCACTC
CCGTTCTGGATAATGTTTTTTGCGCCGACATCATAACGGTTCTGGCAAATATTCTGAAATGAGCTG
